>Addgene plasmid #29430 | Venus Cam KII alpha mutant T286A | addgene partial sequence | sequence record 35007 | 29430 with EGFP-C
GGCAGGAGAGCTGTACAGTCCGGACTCAGATCTCGAGCTCAAGCTTCGAATTCTGCAGTCGACGCTACCA
TCACCTGCACCCGATTCACAGAAGAGTACCAGCTCTTTGAGGAACTGGGAAAGGGAGCCTTCTCTGTGGT
GCGCAGGTGTGTGAAGGTGCTGGCTGGTCAGGAGTATGCTGCCAAGATTATCAACACCAAGAAGCTTTCA
GCCAGAGATCACCAGAAGCTGGAGCGTGAGGCCCGCATCTGCCGCTTGTTGAAGCACCCCAATATCGTCC
GACTCCATGACAGCATCTCCGAGGAGGGGCACCACTACCTTATCTTCGATCTGGTTACTGGTGGGGAACT
GTTTGAAGACATTGTGGCCCGGGAGTATTACAGTGAAGCTGATGCCAGCCACTGTATCCAGCAGATCTTG
GAGGCTGTGCTACACTGTCACCAGATGGGGGTGGTGCATCGTGACCTGAAGCCTGAGAATCTGTTGCTGG
CCTCGAAGCTCAAGGGCGCTGCTGTGAAGCTGGCAGACTTTGGCCTGGCCATAGAGGTGGAGGGGGAGCA
GCAGGCATGGTTTGGGTTCGCAGGGACACCTGGATACCTCTCCCCAGAAGTGCTGAGGAAGGACCCGTAC
GGGAAGCCCGTGGACCTGTGGGCCTGTGGCGTCATCCTGTATATCTTGCTGGTTGGGTATCCCCCGTTCT
GGGATGAAGACCAGCATCGCCTGTACCAGCAGATCAAAGCTGGTGCCTATGATTTCCCATCACCAGAATG
GGACACCGTCACCCCAGAAGCCAAGGATCTGATCAATAAGATGCTGACCATCAACCCATCCAAACGCATC
ACGGCCGCTGAGGCTCTCAAGCACCCATGGATCTCGCACCGCTCCACCGTGGCCTCCTGCATGCACAGAC
AGGAGGCCGTGGACTGCCTGAAAAATTCAATGCCAGGAGGAAACTGAA
