[The description below was written by a language model from this plasmid's Addgene catalogue record.]
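Description:
Venus Cam KII alpha mutant T286A is a mammalian expression plasmid built on the pEGFP-C1 backbone, encoding mouse calcium/calmodulin-dependent protein kinase II alpha (CaMKIIα) fused at its N terminus to the yellow fluorescent protein Venus. The roughly 1.4 kb CaMKIIα coding sequence was inserted between SalI and BamHI sites, both of which remain intact. The record describes Venus as the N-terminal tag, so the fluorescent protein position normally occupied by EGFP in this backbone presumably carries Venus instead. The plasmid is maintained in E. coli at high copy number under kanamycin selection, and the same backbone provides neomycin resistance so that transfected mammalian cells can be selected with G418. The record does not name the promoter. pEGFP-C1-type vectors conventionally drive the fusion from the CMV immediate-early promoter with an SV40 polyadenylation signal, but no feature table is supplied to confirm this here.

The defining feature is the T286A substitution in the kinase. Threonine 286 is the autophosphorylation site in the regulatory segment that, once phosphorylated, keeps CaMKIIα active independently of calcium/calmodulin. Replacing it with alanine blocks this autophosphorylation and so prevents the switch to autonomous activity. The associated publication concerns structural rearrangement of CaMKIIα catalytic domains during activation, which suggests the construct serves as a fluorescently tagged, autophosphorylation-deficient comparison to wild-type Venus-CaMKIIα. Because CaMKII assembles into multimeric holoenzymes, a Venus tag on each subunit suits live-cell fluorescence imaging and measurements of the proximity of catalytic domains, although the record does not specify the particular assays used.
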