Addgene plasmid #29430: Venus Cam KII alpha mutant T286A
Depositing lab: Steven Vogel. Depositing organization: National Institute on Alcohol Abuse & Alcoholism (NIAAA). Publication: Structural rearrangement of CaMKIIalpha catalytic domains encodes activation. Thaler C, Koushik SV, Puhl HL, Blank PS, Vogel SS. Proc Natl Acad Sci U S A. 2009 Apr 14. 106(15):6369-74. 10.1073/pnas.0901913106 PubMed 19339497.
Backbone
  Vector backbone: pEGFP C1
  Backbone size w/o insert (bp): 3984
  Vector type: Mammalian Expression
  Selectable markers: Neomycin (select with G418)
Growth in bacteria
  Bacterial resistance: Kanamycin, 50 μg/mL
  Growth temperature: 37°C
  Growth strain: DH5alpha
  Copy number: High Copy
Gene/Insert
  Gene/Insert name: Venus CAM KII Alpha (alt name: V-Cam)
  Species: M. musculus (mouse)
  Insert size (bp): 1437
  Mutation: T286A mutation in CamKIIa sequence
  GenBank ID: NM_171825
  Tag / fusion protein: Venus (N terminal on insert)
  Cloning method: Restriction Enzyme; 5′ cloning site Sal 1 (not destroyed); 3′ cloning site Bam HI (not destroyed)
  Sequencing primers: 5′ CCAAAATCAACGGGACTTTCC; 3′ CAGGTTCAGGGGGAGGTGTGG
Terms and licenses: Academic/Nonprofit Terms; Industry Terms: Not Available to Industry
How to cite: Venus Cam KII alpha mutant T286A was a gift from Steven Vogel (Addgene plasmid # 29430 ; http://n2t.net/addgene:29430 ; RRID:Addgene_29430)
